>Addgene plasmid #63195 | pAV105 | depositor full sequence | sequence record 104874 | pAV105 sequence 6415 bps
TTATTATCATGACATTAACCTATAAAAATAGGCGTATCACGAGGCCCTTTGTCACAGCTTGTCTGTAAGC
GGATGCCGGGAGCAGACAAGCCCGTCAGGGCGCGTCAGCGGGTGTTGGCGGGTGTCGGGGCTGGCTTAAC
TATGCGGCATCAGAGCAGATTGTACTGAGAGTGCACCATATCGACTACGTCGTAAGGCCGTTTCTGACAG
AGTAAAATTCTTGAGGGAACTTTCACCATTATGGGAAATGCTTCAAGAAGGTATTGACTTAAACTCCATC
AAATGGTCAGGTCATTGAGTGTTTTTTATTTGTTGTATTTTTTTTTTTTTAGAGAAAATCCTCCAATATC
AAATTAGGAATCGTAGTTTCATGATTTTCTGTTACACCTAACTTTTTGTGTGGTGCCCTCCTCCTTGTCA
ATATTAATGTTAAAGTGCAATTCTTTTTCCTTATCACGTTGAGCCATTAGTATCAATTTGCTTACCTGTA
TTCCTTTACTATCCTCCTTTTTCTCCTTCTTGATAAATGTATGTAGATTGCGTATATAGTTTCGTCTACC
CTATGAACATATTCCATTTTGTAATTTCGTGTCGTTTCTATTATGAATTTCATTTATAAAGTTTATGTAC
AAATATCATAAAAAAAGAGAATCTTTTTAAGCAAGGATTTTCTTAACTTCTTCGGCGACAGCATCACCGA
CTTCGGTGGTACTGTTGGAACCACCTAAATCACCAGTTCTGATACCTGCATCCAAAACCTTTTTAACTGC
ATCTTCAATGGCCTTACCTTCTTCAGGCAAGTTCAATGACAATTTCAACATCATTGCAGCAGACAAGATA
GTGGCGATAGGGTCAACCTTATTCTTTGGCAAATCTGGAGCAGAACCGTGGCATGGTTCGTACAAACCAA
ATGCGGTGTTCTTGTCTGGCAAAGAGGCCAAGGACGCAGATGGCAACAAACCCAAGGAACCTGGGATAAC
GGAGGCTTCATCGGAGATGATATCACCAAACATGTTGCTGGTGATTATAATACCATTTAGGTGGGTTGGG
TTCTTAACTAGGATCATGGCGGCAGAATCAATCAATTGATGTTGAACCTTCAATGTAGGGAATTCGTTCT
TGATGGTTTCCTCCACAGTTTTTCTCCATAATCTTGAAGAGGCCAAAAGATTAGCTTTATCCAAGGACCA
AATAGGCAATGGTGGCTCATGTTGTAGGGCCATGAAAGCGGCCATTCTTGTGATTCTTTGCACTTCTGGA
ACGGTGTATTGTTCACTATCCCAAGCGACACCATCACCATCGTCTTCCTTTCTCTTACCAAAGTAAATAC
CTCCCACTAATTCTCTGACAACAACGAAGTCAGTACCTTTAGCAAATTGTGGCTTGATTGGAGATAAGTC
TAAAAGAGAGTCGGATGCAAAGTTACATGGTCTTAAGTTGGCGTACAATTGAAGTTCTTTACGGATTTTT
AGTAAACCTTGTTCAGGTCTAACACTACCGGTACCCCATTTAGGACCAGCCACAGCACCTAACAAAACGG
CATCAACCTTCTTGGAGGCTTCCAGCGCCTCATCTGGAAGTGGGACACCTGTAGCATCGATAGCAGCACC
ACCAATTAAATGATTTTCGAAATCGAACTTGACATTGGAACGAACATCAGAAATAGCTTTAAGAACCTTA
ATGGCTTCGGCTGTGATTTCTTGACCAACGTGGTCACCTGGCAAAACGACGATCTTCTTAGGGGCAGACA
TAGGGGCAGACATTAGAATGGTATATCCTTGAAATATATATATATATTGCTGAAATGTAAAAGGTAAGAA
AAGTTAGAAAGTAAGACGATTGCTAACCACCTATTGGAAAAAACAATAGGTCCTTAAATAATATTGTCAA
CTTCAAGTATTGTGATGCAAGCATTTAGTCATGAACGCTTCTCTATTCTATATGAAAAGCCGGTTCCGGC
CTCTCACCTTTCCTTTTTCTCCCAATTTTTCAGTTGAAAAAGGTATATGCGTCAGGCGACCTCTGAAATT
AACAAAAAATTTCCAGTCATCGAATTTGATTCTGTGCGATAGCGCCCCTGTGTGTTCTCGTTATGTTGAG
GAAAAAAATAATGGTTGCTAAGAGATTCGAACTCTTGCATCTTACGATACCTGAGTATTCCCACAGTTAA
CTGCGGTCAAGATATTTCTTGAATCAGGCGCCTTAGACCGCTCGGCCAAACAACCAATTACTTGTTGAGA
AATAGAGTATAATTATCCTATAAATATAACGTTTTTGAACACACATGAACAAGGAAGTACAGGACAATTG
ATTTTGAAGAGAATGTGGATTTTGATGTAATTGTTGGGATTCCATTTTTAATAAGGCAATAATATTAGGT
ATGTGGATATACTAGAAGTTCTCCTCGACCGTCGATATGCGGTGTGAAATACCGCACAGATGCGTAAGGA
GAAAATACCGCATCAGGAAATTGTAAACGTTAATATTTTGTTAAAATTCGCGTTAAATTTTTGTTAAATC
AGCTCATTTTTTAACCAATAGGCCGAAATCGGCAAAATCCCTTATAAATCAAAAGAATAGACCGAGATAG
GGT
[37 nt withheld, positions 2594-2630]
AAAGAACGTGGACTCCAACGTCAAAGG
[49 nt withheld, positions 2658-2706]
T
[91 nt withheld, positions 2708-2798]
G
[124 nt withheld, positions 2800-2923]
CGCGCCATTCGCCATTCAGGCTGCGCAACTGTTGGGAAGGGCGATCGGTGCGGGCCTCTTCGCTATTACG
CCAGCTGGCGAAAGGGGGATGTGCTGCAAGGCGATTAAGTTGGGTAACGCCAGGGTTTTCCCAGTCACGA
CGTTGTAAAACGACGGCCAGTGAGCGCGCGTAATACGACTCACTATAGGGCGAATTGGGTACCGGGCCCC
CCCTCGAGGTCGACGGTATCGATAAGCTTGATATCGAATTCCTGCAGCCCCCAGTAGAGACCGCCTGGCT
CTAGTAGCGATCTACACTAGCACTATCAGCGTTATTAAGCACCGGTGGAGTGACGACCTTCAGCACGTTC
GTACTGTTCAACGATGGTGTAGTCTTCGTTGTGGGAGGTGATGTCCAGTTTGATGTCGGTTTTGTAAGCA
CCCGGCAGCTGAACCGGTTTTTTAGCCATGTAGGTGGTTTTAACTTCAGCGTCGTAGTGACCACCGTCTT
TCAGTTTCAGACGCATTTTGATTTCACCTTTCAGAGCACCGTCTTCCGGGTACATACGTTCGGTGGAAGC
TTCCCAACCCATGGTTTTTTTCTGCATAACCGGACCGTCGGACGGGAAGTTGGTACCACGCAGTTTAACT
TTGTAGATGAACTCACCGTCTTGCAGGGAGGAGTCCTGGGTAACGGTAACAACACCACCGTCTTCGAAGT
TCATAACACGTTCCCATTTGAAACCTTCCGGGAAGGACAGTTTCAGGTAGTCCGGGATGTCAGCCGGGTG
TTTAACGTAAGCTTTGGAACCGTACTGGAACTGCGGGGACAGGATGTCCCAAGCGAACGGCAGCGGACCA
CCTTTGGTAACTTTCAGTTTAGCGGTCTGGGTACCTTCGTACGGACGACCTTCACCTTCACCTTCGATTT
CGAACTCGTGACCGTTAACGGAACCTTCCATACGAACTTTGAAACGCATGAACTCTTTGATAACGTCTTC
GGAGGAAGCCATCTAGTATTTCTCCTCTTTCTCTAGTATGTGTGAAATTGTTATCCGCTCACAATTCCAC
ACAACATACGAGCCGGAAGCATAAAGTGTAAAGCCTGGGGTGCCTAATGAGTGAGCTAACTCACATTAAT
TGCGTTGCGCTCACTGCCCGCTTTCCAGTCGGGAAACCTGTCGTGCCAGCTGCATTAATGAATCGGCCAA
CGCGCGGGGAGAGGCGGTTTGCGTATTGGGTCTCATTTTGGGGATCCACTAGTTCTAGAGCGGCCGCCAC
CGCGGTGGAGCTCCAGCTTTTGTTCCCTTTAGTGAGGGTTAATTGCGCGCTTGGCGTAATCATGGTCATA
GCTGTTTCCTGTGTGAAATTGTTATCCGCTCACAATTCCACACAACATAGGAGCCGGAAGCATAAAGTGT
AAAGCCTGGGGTGCCTAATGAGTGAGGTAACTCACATTAATTGCGTTGCGCTCACTGCCCGCTTTCCAGT
CGGGAAACCTGTCGTGCCAGCTGCATTAATGAATCGGCCAACGCGCGGGGAGAGGCGGTTTGCGTATTGG
GCGCTCTTCCGCTTCCTCGCTCACTGACTCGCTGCGCTCGGTCGTTCGGCTGCGGCGAGCGGTATCAGCT
CACTCAAAGGCGGTAATACGGTTATCCACAGAATCAGGGGATAACGCAGGAAAGAACATGTGAGCAAAAG
GCCAGCAAAAGGCCAGGAACCGTAAAAAGGCCGCGTTGCTGGCGTTTTTCCATAGGCTCCGCCCCCCTGA
CGAGCATCACAAAAATCGACGCTCAAGTCAGAGGTGGCGAAACCCGACAGGACTATAAAGATACCAGGCG
TTTCCCCCTGGAAGCTCCCTCGTGCGCTCTCCTGTTCCGACCCTGCCGCTTACCGGATACCTGTCCGCCT
TTCTCCCTTCGGGAAGCGTGGCGCTTTCTCATAGCTCACGCTGTAGGTATCTCAGTTCGGTGTAGGTCGT
TCGCTCCAAGCTGGGCTGTGTGCACGAACCCCCCGTTCAGCCCGACCGCTGCGCCTTATCCGGTAACTAT
CGTCTTGAGTCCAACCCGGTAAGACACGACTTATCGCCACTGGCAGCAGCCACTGGTAACAGGATTAGCA
GAGCGAGGTATGTAGGCGGTGCTACAGAGTTCTTGAAGTGGTGGCCTAACTACGGCTACACTAGAAGGAC
AGTATTTGGTATCTGCGCTCTGCTGAAGCCAGTTACCTTCGGAAAAAGAGTTGGTAGCTCTTGATCCGGC
AAACAAACCACCGCTGGTAGCGGTGGTTTTTTTGTTTGCAAGCAGCAGATTACGCGCAGAAAAAAAGGAT
CTCAAGAAGATCCTTTGATCTTTTCTACGGGGTCTGACGCTCAGTGGAACGAAAACTCACGTTAAGGGAT
TTTGGTCATGAGATTATCAAAAAGGATCTTCACCTAGATCCTTTTAAATTAAAAATGAAGTTTTAAATCA
ATCTAAAGTATATATGAGTAAACTTGGTCTGACAGTTACCAATGCTTAATCAGTGAGGCACCTATCTCAG
CGATCTGTCTATTTCGTTCATCCATAGTTGCCTGACTCCCCGTCGTGTAGATAACTACGATACGGGAGGG
CTTACCATCTGGCCCCAGTGCTGCAATGATACCGCGAGATCCACGCTCACCGGCTCCAGATTTATCAGCA
ATAAACCAGCCAGCCGGAAGGGCCGAGCGCAGAAGTGGTCCTGCAACTTTATCCGCCTCCATCCAGTCTA
TTAATTGTTGCCGGGAAGCTAGAGTAAGTAGTTCGCCAGTTAATAGTTTGCGCAACGTTGTTGCCATTGC
TACAGGCATCGTGGTGTCACGCTCGTCGTTTGGTATGGCTTCATTCAGCTCCGGTTCCCAACGATCAAGG
CGAGTTACATGATCCCCCATGTTGTGCAAAAAAGCGGTTAGCTCCTTCGGTCCTCCGATCGTTGTCAGAA
GTAAGTTGGCCGCAGTGTTATCACTCATGGTTATGGCAGCACTGCATAATTCTCTTACTGTCATGCCATC
CGTAAGATGCTTTTCTGTGACTGGTGAGTACTCAACCAAGTCATTCTGAGAATAGTGTATGCGGCGACCG
AGTTGCTCTTGCCCGGCGTCAATACGGGATAATACCGCGCCACATAGCAGAACTTTAAAAGTGCTCATCA
TTGGAAAACGTTCTTCGGGGCGAAAACTCTCAAGGATCTTACCGCTGTTGAGATCCAGTTCGATGTAACC
CACTCGTGCACCCAACTGATCTTCAGCATCTTTTACTTTCACCAGCGTTTCTGGGTGAGCAAAAACAGGA
AGGCAAAATGCCGCAAAAAAGGGAATAAGGGCGACACGGAAATGTTGAATACTCATACTCTTCCTTTTTC
AATATTATTGAAGCATTTATCAGGGTTATTGTCTCATGAGCGGATACATATTTGAATGTATTTAGAAAAA
TAAACAAATAGGGGTTCCGCGCACATTTCCCCGAAAAGTGCCACCTGACGTCTAAGAAACCA
Features (pLannotate 1.2.2; 24 found; start..end, strand, type, name):
    131..181     +  misc_feature   bom (fragment): basis of mobility region from pBR322
    194..295     +  CDS            NFS1 (fragment): NFS1_YEAST - Also known as SPL1 From Saccharomyces cerevisiae (strain ATCC 204508 / S288c) (Baker's yeast).
    657..1751    -  CDS            LEU2: 3-isopropylmalate dehydrogenase, required for leucine biosynthesis; S. cerevisiae LEU2; yeast auxotrophic marker
   1764..2168    -  promoter       LEU2 promoter: S. cerevisiae LEU2
   2308..2385    -  CDS            YO192_YEAST (fragment): Experimental evidence at protein level: Swiss-Prot protein existence level 1. From Saccharomyces cerevisiae (strain ATCC 204508 / S288c) (Baker's yeast).
   2415..2467    +  misc_feature   bom (fragment): basis of mobility region from pBR322
   2468..2923    -  rep_origin     f1 ori (sequence partly withheld): f1 bacteriophage origin of replication; arrow indicates direction of (+) strand synthesis
   2931..3086    -  CDS            lacZα (fragment): LacZα fragment of β-galactosidase; lacZ fragment
   3094..3112    +  promoter       T7 promoter: promoter for bacteriophage T7 RNA polymerase
   3121..3183    -  misc_feature   MCS (fragment): pBluescript multiple cloning site
   3241..3915    -  CDS            mRFP1: mRFP1 is a basic (constitutively fluorescent) red fluorescent protein published in 2002, derived from Discosoma sp.. It is reported to be a somewhat slowly-maturing monomer with low acid sensitivity.
   3951..3967    -  protein_bind   lac operator: The lac repressor binds to the lac operator to inhibit transcription in E. coli. This inhibition can be relieved by adding lactose or isopropyl-β-D-thiogalactopyranoside (IPTG). lac repressor encoded by lacI
   3975..4005    -  promoter       lac promoter: promoter for the E. coli lac operon
   4020..4041    -  protein_bind   CAP binding site: CAP binding activates transcription in the presence of cAMP. E. coli catabolite activator protein
   4054..4143    -  CDS            lacI (fragment): lac repressor; lacI; The lac repressor binds to the lac operator to inhibit transcription in E. coli. This inhibition can be relieved by adding lactose or isopropyl-β-D-thiogalactopyranoside (IPTG).
   4153..4196    -  misc_feature   MCS (fragment): pBluescript multiple cloning site
   4209..4227    -  promoter       T3 promoter: promoter for bacteriophage T3 RNA polymerase
   4272..4288    -  protein_bind   lac operator: The lac repressor binds to the lac operator to inhibit transcription in E. coli. This inhibition can be relieved by adding lactose or isopropyl-β-D-thiogalactopyranoside (IPTG). lac repressor encoded by lacI
   4296..4326    -  promoter       lac promoter: promoter for the E. coli lac operon
   4341..4362    -  protein_bind   CAP binding site: CAP binding activates transcription in the presence of cAMP. E. coli catabolite activator protein
   4375..4467    -  CDS            lacI (fragment): lac repressor; lacI; The lac repressor binds to the lac operator to inhibit transcription in E. coli. This inhibition can be relieved by adding lactose or isopropyl-β-D-thiogalactopyranoside (IPTG).
   4650..5238    -  rep_origin     ori: high-copy-number ColE1/pMB1/pBR322/pUC origin of replication
   5409..6269    -  CDS            AmpR: β-lactamase; bla; confers resistance to ampicillin, carbenicillin, and related antibiotics
   6270..6374    -  promoter       AmpR promoter: bla
