[The description below was written by a language model from this plasmid's Addgene catalogue record and pLannotate feature annotations shown in this document.]
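Description:
pAV105 is an empty acceptor vector for yeast Golden Gate (yGG) assembly of Saccharomyces cerevisiae transcription units, built on the pRS405 backbone. pRS405 is a yeast integrating shuttle vector, and consistent with this the feature table shows no yeast replication origin or centromere. Maintenance in yeast therefore depends on chromosomal integration, with selection through the LEU2 auxotrophic marker expressed from its own promoter. In E. coli the plasmid replicates from a high-copy ColE1/pUC-type origin and is selected with ampicillin via the AmpR (β-lactamase) cassette. An f1 origin is also present, inherited from the pBluescript-derived parts of the backbone. The short NFS1, YO192, bom and lacI fragments in the annotation are most likely flanking remnants of the LEU2 locus and of the parental vectors rather than functional parts.

The native BsaI and BsmBI sites were removed from the backbone so that these type IIS enzymes cut only where intended. An mRFP1 cassette, driven by its own bacterial lac promoter with operator and CAP binding site, was placed in the multiple cloning site within the lacZα region, between the T7 and T3 promoters and the M13 sequencing primer sites. This cassette is flanked by BsaI sites that leave CAGT and TTTT overhangs. In a yGG reaction, BsaI digestion releases the RFP and the promoter, coding sequence and terminator parts ligate in its place as an assembled transcription unit. Unmodified vector gives red or pink bacterial colonies, so correct assemblies can be picked as colonies lacking that colour. No yeast promoter, gene or terminator is carried in the cloning site itself. The deposited sequence is 6,415 nt.
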