Addgene plasmid #63195: pAV105
Purpose: (Empty Backbone) pRS405 backbone, contains an RFP flanked by BsaI sites with CAGT & TTTT overhangs for transcription unit (TU) assembly using yGG.
Depositing lab: Jef Boeke. Depositing organization: Johns Hopkins University and School of Medicine. Publication: Yeast Golden Gate (yGG) for the Efficient Assembly of S. cerevisiae Transcription Units. Agmon N, Mitchell LA, Cai Y, Ikushima S, Chuang J, Zheng A, Choi WJ, Martin JA, Caravelli K, Stracquadanio G, Boeke JD. ACS Synth Biol. 2015 Jul 17;4(7):853-9. doi: 10.1021/sb500372z. Epub 2015 Mar 23. PubMed 25756291.
Backbone
  Vector backbone: pRS405
  Backbone size (bp): 5400
  Modifications to backbone: BsaI and BsmBI sites removed from backbone, RFP cloned into the MCS, flanked by BsaI sites for cloning TUs using yGG assmebly
  Vector type: Bacterial Expression, Yeast Expression, Synthetic Biology
  Selectable markers: LEU2
Growth in bacteria
  Bacterial resistance: Ampicillin, 100 μg/mL
  Growth temperature: 37°C
  Growth strain: Top10
  Growth instructions: Grows as red/pink colonies
  Copy number: Unknown
Gene/Insert
  Cloning method: Restriction Enzyme
  Sequencing primers: 5′ M13F; 3′ M13R
Terms and licenses: Academic/Nonprofit Terms; Industry Terms: Not Available to Industry
How to cite: pAV105 was a gift from Jef Boeke (Addgene plasmid # 63195 ; http://n2t.net/addgene:63195 ; RRID:Addgene_63195)
