>Addgene plasmid #63195 | pAV105 | addgene partial sequence | sequence record 107258 | M13-F20 5'-TGTAAAACGACGGCCAGT-3'
CCCCCTCGAGGTCGACGGTATCGATAAGCTTGATATCGAATTCCTGCAGCCCCCAGTAGAGACCGCCTGG
CTCTAGTAGCGATCTACACTAGCACTATCAGCGTTATTAAGCACCGGTGGAGTGACGACCTTCAGCACGT
TCGTACTGTTCAACGATGGTGTAGTCTTCGTTGTGGGAGGTGATGTCCAGTTTGATGTCGGTTTTGTAAG
CACCCGGCAGCTGAACCGGTTTTTTAGCCATGTAGGTGGTTTTAACTTCAGCGTCGTAGTGACCACCGTC
TTTCAGTTTCAGACGCATTTTGATTTCACCTTTCAGAGCACCGTCTTCCGGGTACATACGTTCGGTGGAA
GCTTCCCAACCCATGGTTTTTTTCTGCATAACCGGACCGTCGGACGGGAAGTTGGTACCACGCAGTTTAA
CTTTGTAGATGAACTCACCGTCTTGCAGGGAGGAGTCCTGGGTAACGGTAACAACACCACCGTCTTCGAA
GTTCATAACACGTTCCCATTTGAAACCTTCCGGGAAGGACAGTTTCAGGTAGTCCGGGATGTCAGCCGGG
TGTTTAACGTAAGCTTTGGAACCGTACTGGAACTGCGGGGACAGGATGTCCCAAGCGAACGGCAGCGGAC
CACCTTTGGTAACTTTCAGTTTAGCGGTCTGGGTACCTTCGTACGGACGACCTTCACCTTCACCTTCGAT
TTCGAACTCGTGACCGTTAACGGAACCTTCCATACGAACTTTGAAACGCATGAACTCTTTGATAACGTCT
TCGGAGGAAGCCATCTAGTATTTCTCCTCTTTCTCTAGTATGTGTGAAATTGTTATCCGCTCACAATTCC
ACACAACATACGAGCCGGAAGCATAA
