>Addgene plasmid #63195 | pAV105 | addgene partial sequence | sequence record 107760 | M13pUC-Fwd 5'-CCCAGTCACGACGTTGTAAAACG-3'
CGACTCACTATAGGGCGAATTGGGTACCGGGCCCCCCCTCGAGGTCGACGGTATCGATAAGCTTGATATC
GAATTCCTGCAGCCCCCAGTAGAGACCGCCTGGCTCTAGTAGCGATCTACACTAGCACTATCAGCGTTAT
TAAGCACCGGTGGAGTGACGACCTTCAGCACGTTCGTACTGTTCAACGATGGTGTAGTCTTCGTTGTGGG
AGGTGATGTCCAGTTTGATGTCGGTTTTGTAAGCACCCGGCAGCTGAACCGGTTTTTTAGCCATGTAGGT
GGTTTTAACTTCAGCGTCGTAGTGACCACCGTCTTTCAGTTTCAGACGCATTTTGATTTCACCTTTCAGA
GCACCGTCTTCCGGGTACATACGTTCGGTGGAAGCTTCCCAACCCATGGTTTTTTTCTGCATAACCGGAC
CGTCGGACGGGAAGTTGGTACCACGCAGTTTAACTTTGTAGATGAACTCACCGTCTTGCAGGGAGGAGTC
CTGGGTAACGGTAACAACACCACCGTCTTCGAAGTTCATAACACGTTCCCATTTGAAACCTTCCGGGAAG
GACAGTTTCAGGTAGTCCGGGATGTCAGCCGGGTGTTTAACGTAAGCTTTGGAACCGTACTGGAACTGCG
GGGACAGGATGTCCCAAGCGAACGGCAGCGGACCACCTTTGGTAACTTTCAGTTTAGCGGTCTGGGTACC
TTCGTACGGACGACCTTCACCTTCACCTTCGATTTCGAACTCGTGACCGTTAACGGAACCTTCCATACGA
ACTTTGAAACGCATGAACTCTTTGATAACGTCTTCGGAGGAAGCCATCTAGTATT
